>Addgene plasmid #32876 | PP-ClpR | depositor partial sequence | sequence record 38682 | insert
CCTATAATGAACATCACAAGTATAACATAAATATACCTTCATTACTTTTATCTAAAAGAATTATATTTTT
ATCATCACCTATTTATCCTCATATATCAGAACAAATCATATCACAGTTATTATATTTAGAATATGAATCT
AAAAGAAAACCTATACATTTATATATTAACAGTACAGGTGATATAGATAATAATAAAATAATAAATTTGA
ATGGTATAACTGATGTAATATCAATAGTTGATGTAATTAATTATATATCTTCTGATGTGTATACTTATTG
TCTTGGAAAAGCGTATGGAATTGCTTGTATATTAGCTAGCAGTGGAAAAAAAGGCTATCGCTTTTCTTTA
AAAAATTCCTCTTTTTGTTTAAATCAATCTTATTCTATCATACCCTTTAACCAAGCAACCAATATTGAAA
TACAAAATAAAGAAATAATGAACACCAAAAAAAAAGTAATAGAAATAATTTCTAAAAATACAGAAAAAGA
TACAAATGTTATTTCAAATGTTTTAGAAAGAGATAAATATTTTAATGCAGATGAAGCAGTAGATTTTAAA
TTAATTGATCATATACTTGAAAAGGAA
