>Addgene plasmid #32876 | PP-ClpR | addgene partial sequence | sequence record 42633 | T7-term
GCAGCCGGATCCTCGAGTGCGGCCGCAAGCTTCGTCATCATTCCTTTTCAAGTATATGATCAATTAATTT
AAAATCTACTGCTTCATCTGCATTAAAATATTTATCTCTTTCTAAAACATTTGAAATAACATTTGTATCT
TTTTCTGTATTTTTAGAAATTATTTCTATTACTTTTTTTTTGGTGTTCATTATTTCTTTATTTTGTATTT
CAATATTGGTTGCTTGGTTAAAGGGTATGATAGAATAAGATTGATTTAAACAAAAAGAGGAATTTTTTAA
AGAAAAGCGATAGCCTTTTTTTCCACTGCTAGCTAATATACAAGCAATTCCATACGCTTTTCCAAGACAA
TAAGTATACACATCAGAAGATATATAATTAATTACATCAACTATTGATATTACATCAGTTATACCATTCA
AATTTATTATTTTATTATTATCTATATCACCTGTACTGTTAATATATAAATGTATAGGTTTTCTTTTAGA
TTCATATTCTAAATATAATAACTGTGATATGATTTGTTCTGATATATGAGGATAAATAGGTGATGATAAA
AATATAATTCTTTTAGATAAAAGTAATGAAGGTATATTTATGTTATACTTGTGATGTTCATTATAGGAGC
CCTGGAAATACAAGTTTTCTCTGCCGCTGCTGTGATGATGATGATGATGCATGGTATATCTCCTTCTTAA
AGTTAAACAAAATTATTTCTAGAGGGGAATTGTTATCCGCTCACAATTCCCCTATAGTGAGTCGTATTAA
TTTCGCGGGATCGAGATCTCGATCCTCTACGCCGGACGCATCGTGGCCGGCATCACCGGCGCCACAGGTG
CGGTTGCTGGCGCCTATATCGCCGACATC
