[The description below was written by a language model from this plasmid's Addgene catalogue record.]
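Description:
PP-ClpR is a bacterial expression plasmid built on pET15-MHL, a Structural Genomics Consortium derivative of the pET family, with a listed backbone size of 7737 bp before insertion. It is maintained in E. coli as a high-copy plasmid under ampicillin selection. No feature table accompanies the record, so the origin of replication and the exact regulatory elements are not itemised. The use of T7 and T7-terminator sequencing primers indicates that the insert sits between a T7 promoter and a T7 terminator. As is usual for pET vectors, expression would therefore depend on a host strain supplying T7 RNA polymerase.

The insert encodes ClpR from Plasmodium falciparum (gene PF3D7_1436800, formerly PF14_0348), a member of the Clp protease family. It was introduced by ligation-independent cloning and is fused in frame to an N-terminal His tag supplied by the backbone, which allows purification of the recombinant protein by immobilised metal affinity chromatography. The record warns that the insert may not be the full open reading frame. This is common for structural genomics constructs, where domain boundaries are often trimmed to improve solubility and crystallisation, but the exact residue range is not stated here.

The stated purpose is production of the protein in bacteria for structure determination, and the depositor links the construct to a deposited Protein Data Bank structure. It suits anyone needing recombinant P. falciparum ClpR for structural or biochemical work. Distribution is limited to academic and nonprofit users.
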