Addgene plasmid #32876: PP-ClpR
Purpose: Bacterial expression for structure determination; may not be full ORF
Depositing lab: Cheryl Arrowsmith. Depositing organization: University of Toronto.
Backbone
  Vector backbone: pET15-MHL
  Backbone manufacturer: Structural Genomics Consortium
  Backbone size w/o insert (bp): 7737
  Vector type: Bacterial Expression
Growth in bacteria
  Bacterial resistance: Ampicillin, 100 μg/mL
  Growth temperature: 37°C
  Growth strain: DH5alpha
  Copy number: High Copy
Gene/Insert
  Gene/Insert name: ClpR (alt names: PDB: 3SNW; PF14_0348)
  Species: Plasmodium Falciparum
  Entrez Gene: PF3D7_1436800 (a.k.a. PF3D7_1436800, PF14_0348)
  Tag / fusion protein: His (N terminal on backbone)
  Cloning method: Ligation Independent Cloning
  Sequencing primers: 5′ T7; 3′ T7-term
Terms and licenses: Academic/Nonprofit Terms; Industry Terms: Not Available to Industry
Depositor comments: PDB: 3SNW.
How to cite: PP-ClpR was a gift from Cheryl Arrowsmith (Addgene plasmid # 32876 ; http://n2t.net/addgene:32876 ; RRID:Addgene_32876)
